>Addgene plasmid #32957 | pCGN-S2P-WT | addgene partial sequence | sequence record 39395 | CMV-F 5'-CGCAAATGGGCGGTAGGCGTG-3'
AGCAGACTGTTAGTGAACCGTCAGATCGCCTGGAGACGCCATCCACGCTGTTTTGACCTCCATAGAAGAC
ACCGGGACCGATCCAGCCTCCGGGGGATCTTGGTGGCGTGAAACTCCCGCACCTCTTCGGCCAGCGCCTT
GTAGAAGCGCGTATGGCTTCTAGCTATCCTTATGACGTGCCTGACTATGCCAGCCTGGGAGGACCTTCTA
GAATTCCGGTGTCGCTGGTGGTGGTGGTGGTGGGTGGCTGGACTGTCGTCTACCTGACCGACTTGGTGCT
GAAGTCATCTGTCTATTTTAAACATTCTTATGAAGACTGGCTGGAAAACAACGGACTGAGCATCTCCCCT
TTCCACATAAGATGGCAAACTGCTGTTTTCAATCGTGCCTTTTACAGTTGGGGACGGCGGAAAGCAAGGA
TGCTTTACCAATGGTTCAATTTTGGAATGGTGTTTGGCGTAATTGCCATGTTTAGCTCATTTTTTCTCCT
TGGAAAAACGCTGATGCAGACTTTGGCACAAATGATGGCTGACTCTCCCTCTTCTTATTCTTCCTCCTCT
TCTTCCTCTTCCTCCTCTTCTTCCTCTTCCTCTTCTTCATCTTCTTCCTCTTCCTCGCTTCACAATGAAC
AGGTGTTACAAGTTGTGGTTCCTGGTATAAATTTACCCGTCAATCAACTGACCTATTTCTTCACGGCAGT
TCTCATTAGTGGTGTTGTAC
