[The description below was written by a language model from this plasmid's Addgene catalogue record.]
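Description:
pCGN-S2P-WT is a mammalian expression plasmid built on the pCGN backbone (about 7.5 kb without the insert) that drives production of HA-tagged human site-2 protease (S2P, encoded by MBTPS2). It is propagated in E. coli as a high-copy plasmid under ampicillin selection. The record lists no mammalian selection marker, so it appears suited mainly to transient transfection. No feature table is provided, so the origin of replication and other backbone elements cannot be described in detail.

The S2P coding sequence was inserted between XbaI and BamHI sites, both of which are retained, placing it downstream of the CMV promoter and in frame with an HA epitope supplied by the backbone at the N terminus. CMV gives strong constitutive transcription in most mammalian cell lines, and the HA tag allows the protein to be detected or immunoprecipitated with anti-HA antibodies. The 3′ sequencing primer named in the record suggests that a beta-globin polyadenylation region follows the insert, although this is not stated explicitly. The "WT" in the name indicates the wild-type form of the protein, and the insert size is not given.

S2P is a Golgi-resident intramembrane metalloprotease that, acting after site-1 protease, cleaves membrane-bound transcription factors such as ATF6 and the SREBPs to release their active cytosolic domains. The associated publication concerns ER stress regulation of ATF6 localization, which fits use of this construct to overexpress tagged S2P in cultured mammalian cells for studies of ATF6 trafficking and processing during the unfolded protein response.
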