Addgene plasmid #32957: pCGN-S2P-WT
Purpose: For mammalian expression of human S2P with an HA tag
Depositing lab: Ron Prywes. Depositing organization: Columbia University. Publication: ER stress regulation of ATF6 localization by dissociation of BiP/GRP78 binding and unmasking of Golgi localization signals. Shen J, Chen X, Hendershot L, Prywes R. Dev Cell. 2002 Jul . 3(1):99-111. 10.1016/S1534-5807(02)00203-4 PubMed 12110171.
Backbone
  Vector backbone: pCGN
  Backbone manufacturer: M. Tanaka
  Backbone size w/o insert (bp): 7500
  Vector type: Mammalian Expression
Growth in bacteria
  Bacterial resistance: Ampicillin, 100 μg/mL
  Growth temperature: 37°C
  Growth strain: DH5alpha
  Copy number: High Copy
Gene/Insert
  Gene/Insert name: S2P
  Species: H. sapiens (human)
  Entrez Gene: MBTPS2 (a.k.a. FLJ32174, IFAP, KFSDX, S2P)
  Promoter: CMV
  Tag / fusion protein: HA (N terminal on backbone)
  Cloning method: Restriction Enzyme; 5′ cloning site XbaI (not destroyed); 3′ cloning site BamHI (not destroyed)
  Sequencing primers: 5′ CMV-Fwd; 3′ Bglob-pA-R
Terms and licenses: Academic/Nonprofit Terms; Industry Terms: Not Available to Industry
How to cite: pCGN-S2P-WT was a gift from Ron Prywes (Addgene plasmid # 32957 ; http://n2t.net/addgene:32957 ; RRID:Addgene_32957)
